Addgene plasmid #125795: pcDNA3.1-CD40L-mgSrtA
Purpose: for co-expression of CD40L (CD40 ligand) and mgSrtA on cell membrane. For proof-of-concept monitoring and labeling of CD40 positive cells.
Depositing lab: P. Chen. Publication: Enzyme-Mediated Intercellular Proximity Labeling for Detecting Cell-Cell Interactions. Ge Y, Chen L, Liu S, Zhao J, Zhang H, Chen PR. J Am Chem Soc. 2019 Feb 6;141(5):1833-1837. doi: 10.1021/jacs.8b10286. Epub 2019 Jan 29. PubMed 30676735.
Backbone
  Vector backbone: pcDNA3.1
  Vector type: Mammalian Expression
Growth in bacteria
  Bacterial resistance: Ampicillin, 100 μg/mL
  Growth temperature: 37°C
  Growth strain: DH5alpha
  Copy number: High Copy
Gene/Insert
  Gene/Insert name: CD40L-mgSrtA
  Species: Synthetic
  Cloning method: Ligation Independent Cloning
Terms and licenses: Academic/Nonprofit Terms; Industry Terms: Not Available to Industry
How to cite: pcDNA3.1-CD40L-mgSrtA was a gift from P. Chen (Addgene plasmid # 125795 ; http://n2t.net/addgene:125795 ; RRID:Addgene_125795)
