[The description below was written by a language model from this plasmid's Addgene catalogue record and pLannotate feature annotations shown in this document.]
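Description:
pcDNA3.1-CD40L-mgSrtA is a mammalian expression plasmid of about 7.5 kb built on the pcDNA3.1 backbone. It is maintained in E. coli through a high-copy ColE1/pUC-type origin and selected with ampicillin via the β-lactamase gene. An f1 origin is also present. For selection in mammalian cells the backbone carries a neomycin phosphotransferase gene driven by the SV40 early promoter and terminated by an SV40 polyadenylation signal. The short HIV LTR, ble, lacI and bom hits in the annotation are small fragments, most likely backbone remnants or incidental matches rather than functional parts.

The payload sits between the CMV immediate-early enhancer/promoter (with a downstream T7 promoter) and the bGH polyadenylation signal. Both the sequencing result and the depositor sequence show the same order of coding segments on one strand. A dTomato fluorescent protein comes first, followed by mouse CD40 ligand (Cd40lg), then a fragment of Staphylococcus aureus sortase A corresponding to the "mgSrtA" variant, and finally a partial match to a FLAG-type epitope tag. The dTomato reporter is not mentioned in the catalogue entry. Short unannotated gaps separate the segments, and the record does not say whether these are linkers, self-cleaving peptides or other elements, so it is not established whether the parts are made as fusions or as separate proteins.

According to the stated purpose, the plasmid co-expresses CD40L and mgSrtA on the cell membrane. It serves as a proof-of-concept system in which CD40L engagement of CD40-positive cells brings the sortase transpeptidase close enough to label them. This supports enzyme-mediated intercellular proximity labeling for detecting cell–cell interactions.
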