Features (pLannotate 1.2.2; 23 found; start..end, strand, type, name):
     28..80      -  misc_feature   bom (fragment): basis of mobility region from pBR322
    235..614     +  enhancer       CMV enhancer: human cytomegalovirus immediate early enhancer
    615..818     +  promoter       CMV promoter: human cytomegalovirus (CMV) immediate early promoter
    814..847     +  LTR            5' LTR (truncated) (fragment): truncated 5' long terminal repeat (LTR) from HIV-1
    863..881     +  promoter       T7 promoter: promoter for bacteriophage T7 RNA polymerase
    917..1618    +  CDS            dTomato: dTomato is a basic (constitutively fluorescent) orange fluorescent protein published in 2004, derived from Discosoma sp.. It is reported to be a somewhat slowly-maturing dimer with low acid sensitivity.
   1685..2461    +  CDS            Cd40lg: CD40L_MOUSE - Also known as Cd40l, Tnfsf5. Experimental evidence at protein level: Swiss-Prot protein existence level 1. [CD40 ligand, soluble form]: Acts as a ligand for integrins, specifically ITGA5:ITGB1 and ITGAV:ITGB3; both integrins and the CD40 receptor are required for activation of CD40-CD40LG signaling, which have cell-type dependent effects, such as B-cell activation, NF-kappa-B signaling and anti-apoptotic signaling. From Mus musculus (Mouse).
   2573..3016    +  CDS            srtA (fragment): SRTA_STAA8 - Experimental evidence at protein level: Swiss-Prot protein existence level 1. Transpeptidase that anchors surface proteins to the cell wall (PubMed:10427003, PubMed:10446208, PubMed:10535938, PubMed:11714722, PubMed:14769030, PubMed:15247224). Recognizes and modifies its substrate by proteolytic cleavage of a C-terminal sorting signal. Following cleavage, a covalent intermediate is formed via a thioester bond between the sortase and its substrate, which is then transferred and covalently attached to the cell wall (PubMed:10446208, PubMed:10535938, PubMed:11714722, PubMed:14769030,
   3026..3048    +  CDS            3xFLAG (fragment): three tandem FLAG® epitope tags, followed by an enterokinase cleavage site
   3129..3353    +  polyA_signal   bGH poly(A) signal: bovine growth hormone polyadenylation signal
   3357..3378    +  promoter       SV40 promoter (fragment): SV40 enhancer and early promoter
   3399..3827    +  rep_origin     f1 ori (sequence partly withheld): f1 bacteriophage origin of replication; arrow indicates direction of (+) strand synthesis
   3841..4170    +  promoter       SV40 promoter: SV40 enhancer and early promoter
   4237..5028    +  CDS            neo: KKA2_KLEPN - Also known as kan, nptII. Experimental evidence at protein level: Swiss-Prot protein existence level 1. Resistance to kanamycin, neomycin, paromomycin, ribostamycin, butirosin and gentamicin B. From Klebsiella pneumoniae.
   5052..5210    +  CDS            ble (fragment): BLE_KLEPN - Experimental evidence at protein level: Swiss-Prot protein existence level 1. Binding protein with a strong affinity to the bleomycin family of antibiotics. Binds to CL990; an antimitotic-antibiotic compound. From Klebsiella pneumoniae.
   5205..5326    +  polyA_signal   SV40 poly(A) signal: SV40 polyadenylation signal
   5399..5415    -  protein_bind   lac operator: The lac repressor binds to the lac operator to inhibit transcription in E. coli. This inhibition can be relieved by adding lactose or isopropyl-β-D-thiogalactopyranoside (IPTG). lac repressor encoded by lacI
   5423..5453    -  promoter       lac promoter: promoter for the E. coli lac operon
   5468..5489    -  protein_bind   CAP binding site: CAP binding activates transcription in the presence of cAMP. E. coli catabolite activator protein
   5502..5594    -  CDS            lacI (fragment): lac repressor; lacI; The lac repressor binds to the lac operator to inhibit transcription in E. coli. This inhibition can be relieved by adding lactose or isopropyl-β-D-thiogalactopyranoside (IPTG).
   5777..6362    -  rep_origin     ori: high-copy-number ColE1/pMB1/pBR322/pUC origin of replication
   6533..7393    -  CDS            AmpR: β-lactamase; bla; confers resistance to ampicillin, carbenicillin, and related antibiotics
   7394..7498    -  promoter       AmpR promoter: bla
>Addgene plasmid #125795 | pcDNA3.1-CD40L-mgSrtA | depositor full sequence | sequence record 240842 | pcDNA3.1-CD40L-mgSrtA sequence 7529 bps
GACGGATCGGGAGATCTCCCGATCCCCTATGGTGCACTCTCAGTACAATCTGCTCTGATGCCGCATAGTT
AAGCCAGTATCTGCTCCCTGCTTGTGTGTTGGAGGTCGCTGAGTAGTGCGCGAGCAAAATTTAAGCTACA
ACAAGGCAAGGCTTGACCGACAATTGCATGAAGAATCTGCTTAGGGTTAGGCGTTTTGCGCTGCTTCGCG
ATGTACGGGCCAGATATACGCGTTGACATTGATTATTGACTAGTTATTAATAGTAATCAATTACGGGGTC
ATTAGTTCATAGCCCATATATGGAGTTCCGCGTTACATAACTTACGGTAAATGGCCCGCCTGGCTGACCG
CCCAACGACCCCCGCCCATTGACGTCAATAATGACGTATGTTCCCATAGTAACGCCAATAGGGACTTTCC
ATTGACGTCAATGGGTGGAGTATTTACGGTAAACTGCCCACTTGGCAGTACATCAAGTGTATCATATGCC
AAGTACGCCCCCTATTGACGTCAATGACGGTAAATGGCCCGCCTGGCATTATGCCCAGTACATGACCTTA
TGGGACTTTCCTACTTGGCAGTACATCTACGTATTAGTCATCGCTATTACCATGGTGATGCGGTTTTGGC
AGTACATCAATGGGCGTGGATAGCGGTTTGACTCACGGGGATTTCCAAGTCTCCACCCCATTGACGTCAA
TGGGAGTTTGTTTTGGCACCAAAATCAACGGGACTTTCCAAAATGTCGTAACAACTCCGCCCCATTGACG
CAAATGGGCGGTAGGCGTGTACGGTGGGAGGTCTATATAAGCAGAGCTCTCTGGCTAACTAGAGAACCCA
CTGCTTACTGGCTTATCGAAATTAATACGACTCACTATAGGGAGACCCAAGCTGGCTAGCGTTTAAACTT
AAGCTTATGGTGAGCAAGGGCGAGGAGGTCATCAAAGAGTTCATGCGCTTCAAGGTGCGCATGGAGGGCT
CCATGAACGGCCACGAGTTCGAGATCGAGGGCGAGGGCGAGGGCCGCCCCTACGAGGGCACCCAGACCGC
CAAGCTGAAGGTGACCAAGGGCGGCCCCCTGCCCTTCGCCTGGGACATCCTGTCCCCCCAGTTCATGTAC
GGCTCCAAGGCGTACGTGAAGCACCCCGCCGACATCCCCGATTACAAGAAGCTGTCCTTCCCCGAGGGCT
TCAAGTGGGAGCGCGTGATGAACTTCGAGGACGGCGGTCTGGTGACCGTGACCCAGGACTCCTCCCTGCA
GGACGGCACGCTGATCTACAAGGTGAAGATGCGCGGCACCAACTTCCCCCCCGACGGCCCCGTAATGCAG
AAGAAGACCATGGGCTGGGAGGCCTCCACCGAGCGCCTGTACCCCCGCGACGGCGTGCTGAAGGGCGAGA
TCCACCAGGCCCTGAAGCTGAAGGACGGCGGCCACTACCTGGTGGAGTTCAAGACGATCTACATGGCCAA
GAAGCCCGTGCAACTGCCCGGCTACTACTACGTGGACACCAAGCTGGACATCACCTCCCACAACGAGGAC
TACACCATCGTGGAACAGTACGAGCGCTCCGAGGGCCGCCACCACCTGTTCCTGTACGGCATGGACGAGC
TGTACAAGGGAAGCGGAGCTACTAACTTCAGCCTGCTGAAGCAGGCTGGAGACGTGGAGGAGAACCCTGG
ACCGATAGAAACATACAGCCAACCTTCCCCCAGATCCGTGGCAACTGGACTTCCAGCGAGCATGAAGATT
TTTATGTATTTACTTACTGTTTTCCTTATCACCCAAATGATTGGATCTGTGCTTTTTGCTGTGTATCTTC
ATAGAAGATTGGATAAGGTCGAAGAGGAAGTAAACCTTCATGAAGATTTTGTATTCATAAAAAAGCTAAA
GAGATGCAACAAAGGAGAAGGATCTTTATCCTTGCTGAACTGTGAGGAGATGAGAAGGCAATTTGAAGAC
CTTGTCAAGGATATAACGTTAAACAAAGAAGAGAAAAAAGAAAACAGCTTTGAAATGCAAAGAGGTGATG
AGGATCCTCAAATTGCAGCACACGTTGTAAGCGAAGCCAACAGTAATGCAGCATCCGTTCTACAGTGGGC
CAAGAAAGGATATTATACCATGAAAAGCAACTTGGTAATGCTTGAAAATGGGAAACAGCTGACGGTTAAA
AGAGAAGGACTCTATTATGTCTACACTCAAGTCACCTTCTGCTCTAATCGGGAGCCTTCGAGTCAACGCC
CATTCATCGTCGGCCTCTGGCTGAAGCCCAGCAGTGGATCTGAGAGAATCTTACTCAAGGCGGCAAATAC
CCACAGTTCCTCCCAGCTTTGCGAGCAGCAGTCTGTTCACTTGGGCGGAGTGTTTGAATTACAAGCTGGT
GCTTCTGTGTTTGTCAACGTGACTGAAGCAAGCCAAGTGATCCACAGAGTTGGCTTCTCATCTTTTGGCT
TACTCAAACTCACCGGTAGCACCAGCGGCAGCGGCAAGCCCGGCAGCGGCGAGGGCAGCACCAAGGGCAG
TACTAGTGGAAGTGGTAAACCTGGAAGTGGAGATGGGAGTACGAAAGGAACGCGTCAGGCAAAGCCACAG
ATACCCAAGGACAAGAGCAAGGTGGCAGGATACATAGAGATACCAGACGCTGACATAAAAGAGCCCGTGT
ACCCCGGACCCGCCACAAGAGAACAACTGAACAGAGGAGTGTCCTTCGCCAAAGAAAACCAGAGCCTGGA
CGACCAAAACATCAGCATCGCCGGCCACACCTTCATCGGAAGACCCAACTACCAGTTCACCAACCTGAAG
GCCGCCAAAAAGGGAAGCATGGTGTACTTCAAGGTGGGCAACGAAACCAGAAAATACAAGATGACCTCCA
TAAGAAACGTGAAGCCCACCGCCGTGGGCGTCCTGGACGAACAAAAGGGAAAGGACAAGCAGCTGACCCT
GATCACCTGCGATGATCTGAACAGAGAAACCGGCGTGTGGGAGACCAGAAAAATCCTGGTGGCCACAGAA
GTGAAGGGATCCGGAGACTACAAGGATGACGATGACAAATAAGAATTCTGCAGATATCCAGCACAGTGGC
GGCCGCTCGAGTCTAGAGGGCCCGTTTAAACCCGCTGATCAGCCTCGACTGTGCCTTCTAGTTGCCAGCC
ATCTGTTGTTTGCCCCTCCCCCGTGCCTTCCTTGACCCTGGAAGGTGCCACTCCCACTGTCCTTTCCTAA
TAAAATGAGGAAATTGCATCGCATTGTCTGAGTAGGTGTCATTCTATTCTGGGGGGTGGGGTGGGGCAGG
ACAGCAAGGGGGAGGATTGGGAAGACAATAGCAGGCATGCTGGGGATGCGGTGGGCTCTATGGCTTCTGA
GGCGGAAAGAACCAGCTGGGGCTCTAGGGGGTATCCCC
[124 nt withheld, positions 3399-3522]
C
[91 nt withheld, positions 3524-3614]
A
[49 nt withheld, positions 3616-3664]
CCTTTGACGTTGGAGTCCACGTTCTTT
[37 nt withheld, positions 3692-3728]
ACCCTATCTCGGTCTATTCTTTTGATTTATAAGGGATTTTGCCGATTTCGGCCTATTGGTTAAAAAATGA
GCTGATTTAACAAAAATTTAACGCGAATTAATTCTGTGGAATGTGTGTCAGTTAGGGTGTGGAAAGTCCC
CAGGCTCCCCAGCAGGCAGAAGTATGCAAAGCATGCATCTCAATTAGTCAGCAACCAGGTGTGGAAAGTC
CCCAGGCTCCCCAGCAGGCAGAAGTATGCAAAGCATGCATCTCAATTAGTCAGCAACCATAGTCCCGCCC
CTAACTCCGCCCATCCCGCCCCTAACTCCGCCCAGTTCCGCCCATTCTCCGCCCCATGGCTGACTAATTT
TTTTTATTTATGCAGAGGCCGAGGCCGCCTCTGCCTCTGAGCTATTCCAGAAGTAGTGAGGAGGCTTTTT
TGGAGGCCTAGGCTTTTGCAAAAAGCTCCCGGGAGCTTGTATATCCATTTTCGGATCTGATCAAGAGACA
GGATGAGGATCGTTTCGCATGATTGAACAAGATGGATTGCACGCAGGTTCTCCGGCCGCTTGGGTGGAGA
GGCTATTCGGCTATGACTGGGCACAACAGACAATCGGCTGCTCTGATGCCGCCGTGTTCCGGCTGTCAGC
GCAGGGGCGCCCGGTTCTTTTTGTCAAGACCGACCTGTCCGGTGCCCTGAATGAACTGCAGGACGAGGCA
GCGCGGCTATCGTGGCTGGCCACGACGGGCGTTCCTTGCGCAGCTGTGCTCGACGTTGTCACTGAAGCGG
GAAGGGACTGGCTGCTATTGGGCGAAGTGCCGGGGCAGGATCTCCTGTCATCTCACCTTGCTCCTGCCGA
GAAAGTATCCATCATGGCTGATGCAATGCGGCGGCTGCATACGCTTGATCCGGCTACCTGCCCATTCGAC
CACCAAGCGAAACATCGCATCGAGCGAGCACGTACTCGGATGGAAGCCGGTCTTGTCGATCAGGATGATC
TGGACGAAGAGCATCAGGGGCTCGCGCCAGCCGAACTGTTCGCCAGGCTCAAGGCGCGCATGCCCGACGG
CGAGGATCTCGTCGTGACCCATGGCGATGCCTGCTTGCCGAATATCATGGTGGAAAATGGCCGCTTTTCT
GGATTCATCGACTGTGGCCGGCTGGGTGTGGCGGACCGCTATCAGGACATAGCGTTGGCTACCCGTGATA
TTGCTGAAGAGCTTGGCGGCGAATGGGCTGACCGCTTCCTCGTGCTTTACGGTATCGCCGCTCCCGATTC
GCAGCGCATCGCCTTCTATCGCCTTCTTGACGAGTTCTTCTGAGCGGGACTCTGGGGTTCGAAATGACCG
ACCAAGCGACGCCCAACCTGCCATCACGAGATTTCGATTCCACCGCCGCCTTCTATGAAAGGTTGGGCTT
CGGAATCGTTTTCCGGGACGCCGGCTGGATGATCCTCCAGCGCGGGGATCTCATGCTGGAGTTCTTCGCC
CACCCCAACTTGTTTATTGCAGCTTATAATGGTTACAAATAAAGCAATAGCATCACAAATTTCACAAATA
AAGCATTTTTTTCACTGCATTCTAGTTGTGGTTTGTCCAAACTCATCAATGTATCTTATCATGTCTGTAT
ACCGTCGACCTCTAGCTAGAGCTTGGCGTAATCATGGTCATAGCTGTTTCCTGTGTGAAATTGTTATCCG
CTCACAATTCCACACAACATACGAGCCGGAAGCATAAAGTGTAAAGCCTGGGGTGCCTAATGAGTGAGCT
AACTCACATTAATTGCGTTGCGCTCACTGCCCGCTTTCCAGTCGGGAAACCTGTCGTGCCAGCTGCATTA
ATGAATCGGCCAACGCGCGGGGAGAGGCGGTTTGCGTATTGGGCGCTCTTCCGCTTCCTCGCTCACTGAC
TCGCTGCGCTCGGTCGTTCGGCTGCGGCGAGCGGTATCAGCTCACTCAAAGGCGGTAATACGGTTATCCA
CAGAATCAGGGGATAACGCAGGAAAGAACATGTGAGCAAAAGGCCAGCAAAAGGCCAGGAACCGTAAAAA
GGCCGCGTTGCTGGCGTTTTTCCATAGGCTCCGCCCCCCTGACGAGCATCACAAAAATCGACGCTCAAGT
CAGAGGTGGCGAAACCCGACAGGACTATAAAGATACCAGGCGTTTCCCCCTGGAAGCTCCCTCGTGCGCT
CTCCTGTTCCGACCCTGCCGCTTACCGGATACCTGTCCGCCTTTCTCCCTTCGGGAAGCGTGGCGCTTTC
TCATAGCTCACGCTGTAGGTATCTCAGTTCGGTGTAGGTCGTTCGCTCCAAGCTGGGCTGTGTGCACGAA
CCCCCCGTTCAGCCCGACCGCTGCGCCTTATCCGGTAACTATCGTCTTGAGTCCAACCCGGTAAGACACG
ACTTATCGCCACTGGCAGCAGCCACTGGTAACAGGATTAGCAGAGCGAGGTATGTAGGCGGTGCTACAGA
GTTCTTGAAGTGGTGGCCTAACTACGGCTACACTAGAAGAACAGTATTTGGTATCTGCGCTCTGCTGAAG
CCAGTTACCTTCGGAAAAAGAGTTGGTAGCTCTTGATCCGGCAAACAAACCACCGCTGGTAGCGGTTTTT
TTGTTTGCAAGCAGCAGATTACGCGCAGAAAAAAAGGATCTCAAGAAGATCCTTTGATCTTTTCTACGGG
GTCTGACGCTCAGTGGAACGAAAACTCACGTTAAGGGATTTTGGTCATGAGATTATCAAAAAGGATCTTC
ACCTAGATCCTTTTAAATTAAAAATGAAGTTTTAAATCAATCTAAAGTATATATGAGTAAACTTGGTCTG
ACAGTTACCAATGCTTAATCAGTGAGGCACCTATCTCAGCGATCTGTCTATTTCGTTCATCCATAGTTGC
CTGACTCCCCGTCGTGTAGATAACTACGATACGGGAGGGCTTACCATCTGGCCCCAGTGCTGCAATGATA
CCGCGAGACCCACGCTCACCGGCTCCAGATTTATCAGCAATAAACCAGCCAGCCGGAAGGGCCGAGCGCA
GAAGTGGTCCTGCAACTTTATCCGCCTCCATCCAGTCTATTAATTGTTGCCGGGAAGCTAGAGTAAGTAG
TTCGCCAGTTAATAGTTTGCGCAACGTTGTTGCCATTGCTACAGGCATCGTGGTGTCACGCTCGTCGTTT
GGTATGGCTTCATTCAGCTCCGGTTCCCAACGATCAAGGCGAGTTACATGATCCCCCATGTTGTGCAAAA
AAGCGGTTAGCTCCTTCGGTCCTCCGATCGTTGTCAGAAGTAAGTTGGCCGCAGTGTTATCACTCATGGT
TATGGCAGCACTGCATAATTCTCTTACTGTCATGCCATCCGTAAGATGCTTTTCTGTGACTGGTGAGTAC
TCAACCAAGTCATTCTGAGAATAGTGTATGCGGCGACCGAGTTGCTCTTGCCCGGCGTCAATACGGGATA
ATACCGCGCCACATAGCAGAACTTTAAAAGTGCTCATCATTGGAAAACGTTCTTCGGGGCGAAAACTCTC
AAGGATCTTACCGCTGTTGAGATCCAGTTCGATGTAACCCACTCGTGCACCCAACTGATCTTCAGCATCT
TTTACTTTCACCAGCGTTTCTGGGTGAGCAAAAACAGGAAGGCAAAATGCCGCAAAAAAGGGAATAAGGG
CGACACGGAAATGTTGAATACTCATACTCTTCCTTTTTCAATATTATTGAAGCATTTATCAGGGTTATTG
TCTCATGAGCGGATACATATTTGAATGTATTTAGAAAAATAAACAAATAGGGGTTCCGCGCACATTTCCC
CGAAAAGTGCCACCTGACGTC
