Features (pLannotate 1.2.2; 23 found; start..end, strand, type, name):
      1..380     +  enhancer       CMV enhancer: human cytomegalovirus immediate early enhancer
    381..584     +  promoter       CMV promoter: human cytomegalovirus (CMV) immediate early promoter
    580..613     +  LTR            5' LTR (truncated) (fragment): truncated 5' long terminal repeat (LTR) from HIV-1
    629..647     +  promoter       T7 promoter: promoter for bacteriophage T7 RNA polymerase
    683..1384    +  CDS            dTomato: dTomato is a basic (constitutively fluorescent) orange fluorescent protein published in 2004, derived from Discosoma sp.. It is reported to be a somewhat slowly-maturing dimer with low acid sensitivity.
   1451..2227    +  CDS            Cd40lg: CD40L_MOUSE - Also known as Cd40l, Tnfsf5. Experimental evidence at protein level: Swiss-Prot protein existence level 1. [CD40 ligand, soluble form]: Acts as a ligand for integrins, specifically ITGA5:ITGB1 and ITGAV:ITGB3; both integrins and the CD40 receptor are required for activation of CD40-CD40LG signaling, which have cell-type dependent effects, such as B-cell activation, NF-kappa-B signaling and anti-apoptotic signaling. From Mus musculus (Mouse).
   2339..2782    +  CDS            srtA (fragment): SRTA_STAA8 - Experimental evidence at protein level: Swiss-Prot protein existence level 1. Transpeptidase that anchors surface proteins to the cell wall (PubMed:10427003, PubMed:10446208, PubMed:10535938, PubMed:11714722, PubMed:14769030, PubMed:15247224). Recognizes and modifies its substrate by proteolytic cleavage of a C-terminal sorting signal. Following cleavage, a covalent intermediate is formed via a thioester bond between the sortase and its substrate, which is then transferred and covalently attached to the cell wall (PubMed:10446208, PubMed:10535938, PubMed:11714722, PubMed:14769030,
   2792..2814    +  CDS            3xFLAG (fragment): three tandem FLAG® epitope tags, followed by an enterokinase cleavage site
   2895..3119    +  polyA_signal   bGH poly(A) signal: bovine growth hormone polyadenylation signal
   3123..3144    +  promoter       SV40 promoter (fragment): SV40 enhancer and early promoter
   3165..3593    +  rep_origin     f1 ori (sequence partly withheld): f1 bacteriophage origin of replication; arrow indicates direction of (+) strand synthesis
   3607..3936    +  promoter       SV40 promoter: SV40 enhancer and early promoter
   4003..4794    +  CDS            neo: KKA2_KLEPN - Also known as kan, nptII. Experimental evidence at protein level: Swiss-Prot protein existence level 1. Resistance to kanamycin, neomycin, paromomycin, ribostamycin, butirosin and gentamicin B. From Klebsiella pneumoniae.
   4818..4976    +  CDS            ble (fragment): BLE_KLEPN - Experimental evidence at protein level: Swiss-Prot protein existence level 1. Binding protein with a strong affinity to the bleomycin family of antibiotics. Binds to CL990; an antimitotic-antibiotic compound. From Klebsiella pneumoniae.
   4971..5092    +  polyA_signal   SV40 poly(A) signal: SV40 polyadenylation signal
   5165..5181    -  protein_bind   lac operator: The lac repressor binds to the lac operator to inhibit transcription in E. coli. This inhibition can be relieved by adding lactose or isopropyl-β-D-thiogalactopyranoside (IPTG). lac repressor encoded by lacI
   5189..5219    -  promoter       lac promoter: promoter for the E. coli lac operon
   5234..5255    -  protein_bind   CAP binding site: CAP binding activates transcription in the presence of cAMP. E. coli catabolite activator protein
   5268..5360    -  CDS            lacI (fragment): lac repressor; lacI; The lac repressor binds to the lac operator to inhibit transcription in E. coli. This inhibition can be relieved by adding lactose or isopropyl-β-D-thiogalactopyranoside (IPTG).
   5543..6131    -  rep_origin     ori: high-copy-number ColE1/pMB1/pBR322/pUC origin of replication
   6302..7162    -  CDS            AmpR: β-lactamase; bla; confers resistance to ampicillin, carbenicillin, and related antibiotics
   7163..7267    -  promoter       AmpR promoter: bla
   7326..7378    -  misc_feature   bom (fragment): basis of mobility region from pBR322
>Addgene plasmid #125795 | pcDNA3.1-CD40L-mgSrtA | addgene full sequence | sequence record 245283 | Addgene NGS Result
GACATTGATTATTGACTAGTTATTAATAGTAATCAATTACGGGGTCATTAGTTCATAGCCCATATATGGA
GTTCCGCGTTACATAACTTACGGTAAATGGCCCGCCTGGCTGACCGCCCAACGACCCCCGCCCATTGACG
TCAATAATGACGTATGTTCCCATAGTAACGCCAATAGGGACTTTCCATTGACGTCAATGGGTGGAGTATT
TACGGTAAACTGCCCACTTGGCAGTACATCAAGTGTATCATATGCCAAGTACGCCCCCTATTGACGTCAA
TGACGGTAAATGGCCCGCCTGGCATTATGCCCAGTACATGACCTTATGGGACTTTCCTACTTGGCAGTAC
ATCTACGTATTAGTCATCGCTATTACCATGGTGATGCGGTTTTGGCAGTACATCAATGGGCGTGGATAGC
GGTTTGACTCACGGGGATTTCCAAGTCTCCACCCCATTGACGTCAATGGGAGTTTGTTTTGGCACCAAAA
TCAACGGGACTTTCCAAAATGTCGTAACAACTCCGCCCCATTGACGCAAATGGGCGGTAGGCGTGTACGG
TGGGAGGTCTATATAAGCAGAGCTCTCTGGCTAACTAGAGAACCCACTGCTTACTGGCTTATCGAAATTA
ATACGACTCACTATAGGGAGACCCAAGCTGGCTAGCGTTTAAACTTAAGCTTATGGTGAGCAAGGGCGAG
GAGGTCATCAAAGAGTTCATGCGCTTCAAGGTGCGCATGGAGGGCTCCATGAACGGCCACGAGTTCGAGA
TCGAGGGCGAGGGCGAGGGCCGCCCCTACGAGGGCACCCAGACCGCCAAGCTGAAGGTGACCAAGGGCGG
CCCCCTGCCCTTCGCCTGGGACATCCTGTCCCCCCAGTTCATGTACGGCTCCAAGGCGTACGTGAAGCAC
CCCGCCGACATCCCCGATTACAAGAAGCTGTCCTTCCCCGAGGGCTTCAAGTGGGAGCGCGTGATGAACT
TCGAGGACGGCGGTCTGGTGACCGTGACCCAGGACTCCTCCCTGCAGGACGGCACGCTGATCTACAAGGT
GAAGATGCGCGGCACCAACTTCCCCCCCGACGGCCCCGTAATGCAGAAGAAGACCATGGGCTGGGAGGCC
TCCACCGAGCGCCTGTACCCCCGCGACGGCGTGCTGAAGGGCGAGATCCACCAGGCCCTGAAGCTGAAGG
ACGGCGGCCACTACCTGGTGGAGTTCAAGACGATCTACATGGCCAAGAAGCCCGTGCAACTGCCCGGCTA
CTACTACGTGGACACCAAGCTGGACATCACCTCCCACAACGAGGACTACACCATCGTGGAACAGTACGAG
CGCTCCGAGGGCCGCCACCACCTGTTCCTGTACGGCATGGACGAGCTGTACAAGGGAAGCGGAGCTACTA
ACTTCAGCCTGCTGAAGCAGGCTGGAGACGTGGAGGAGAACCCTGGACCGATAGAAACATACAGCCAACC
TTCCCCCAGATCCGTGGCAACTGGACTTCCAGCGAGCATGAAGATTTTTATGTATTTACTTACTGTTTTC
CTTATCACCCAAATGATTGGATCTGTGCTTTTTGCTGTGTATCTTCATAGAAGATTGGATAAGGTCGAAG
AGGAAGTAAACCTTCATGAAGATTTTGTATTCATAAAAAAGCTAAAGAGATGCAACAAAGGAGAAGGATC
TTTATCCTTGCTGAACTGTGAGGAGATGAGAAGGCAATTTGAAGACCTTGTCAAGGATATAACGTTAAAC
AAAGAAGAGAAAAAAGAAAACAGCTTTGAAATGCAAAGAGGTGATGAGGATCCTCAAATTGCAGCACACG
TTGTAAGCGAAGCCAACAGTAATGCAGCATCCGTTCTACAGTGGGCCAAGAAAGGATATTATACCATGAA
AAGCAACTTGGTAATGCTTGAAAATGGGAAACAGCTGACGGTTAAAAGAGAAGGACTCTATTATGTCTAC
ACTCAAGTCACCTTCTGCTCTAATCGGGAGCCTTCGAGTCAACGCCCATTCATCGTCGGCCTCTGGCTGA
AGCCCAGCAGTGGATCTGAGAGAATCTTACTCAAGGCGGCAAATACCCACAGTTCCTCCCAGCTTTGCGA
GCAGCAGTCTGTTCACTTGGGCGGAGTGTTTGAATTACAAGCTGGTGCTTCTGTGTTTGTCAACGTGACT
GAAGCAAGCCAAGTGATCCACAGAGTTGGCTTCTCATCTTTTGGCTTACTCAAACTCACCGGTAGCACCA
GCGGCAGCGGCAAGCCCGGCAGCGGCGAGGGCAGCACCAAGGGCAGTACTAGTGGAAGTGGTAAACCTGG
AAGTGGAGATGGGAGTACGAAAGGAACGCGTCAGGCAAAGCCACAGATACCCAAGGACAAGAGCAAGGTG
GCAGGATACATAGAGATACCAGACGCTGACATAAAAGAGCCCGTGTACCCCGGACCCGCCACAAGAGAAC
AACTGAACAGAGGAGTGTCCTTCGCCAAAGAAAACCAGAGCCTGGACGACCAAAACATCAGCATCGCCGG
CCACACCTTCATCGGAAGACCCAACTACCAGTTCACCAACCTGAAGGCCGCCAAAAAGGGAAGCATGGTG
TACTTCAAGGTGGGCAACGAAACCAGAAAATACAAGATGACCTCCATAAGAAACGTGAAGCCCACCGCCG
TGGGCGTCCTGGACGAACAAAAGGGAAAGGACAAGCAGCTGACCCTGATCACCTGCGATGATCTGAACAG
AGAAACCGGCGTGTGGGAGACCAGAAAAATCCTGGTGGCCACAGAAGTGAAGGGATCCGGAGACTACAAG
GATGACGATGACAAATAAGAATTCTGCAGATATCCAGCACAGTGGCGGCCGCTCGAGTCTAGAGGGCCCG
TTTAAACCCGCTGATCAGCCTCGACTGTGCCTTCTAGTTGCCAGCCATCTGTTGTTTGCCCCTCCCCCGT
GCCTTCCTTGACCCTGGAAGGTGCCACTCCCACTGTCCTTTCCTAATAAAATGAGGAAATTGCATCGCAT
TGTCTGAGTAGGTGTCATTCTATTCTGGGGGGTGGGGTGGGGCAGGACAGCAAGGGGGAGGATTGGGAAG
ACAATAGCAGGCATGCTGGGGATGCGGTGGGCTCTATGGCTTCTGAGGCGGAAAGAACCAGCTGGGGCTC
TAGGGGGTATCCCC
[124 nt withheld, positions 3165-3288]
C
[91 nt withheld, positions 3290-3380]
A
[49 nt withheld, positions 3382-3430]
CCTTTGACGTTGGAGTCCACGTTCTTT
[37 nt withheld, positions 3458-3494]
ACCCTATCTCGGTCTATTCTTTTGATTTATAAGGGATTTTGCCGATTTCGGCCTATTGGTTAAAAAATGA
GCTGATTTAACAAAAATTTAACGCGAATTAATTCTGTGGAATGTGTGTCAGTTAGGGTGTGGAAAGTCCC
CAGGCTCCCCAGCAGGCAGAAGTATGCAAAGCATGCATCTCAATTAGTCAGCAACCAGGTGTGGAAAGTC
CCCAGGCTCCCCAGCAGGCAGAAGTATGCAAAGCATGCATCTCAATTAGTCAGCAACCATAGTCCCGCCC
CTAACTCCGCCCATCCCGCCCCTAACTCCGCCCAGTTCCGCCCATTCTCCGCCCCATGGCTGACTAATTT
TTTTTATTTATGCAGAGGCCGAGGCCGCCTCTGCCTCTGAGCTATTCCAGAAGTAGTGAGGAGGCTTTTT
TGGAGGCCTAGGCTTTTGCAAAAAGCTCCCGGGAGCTTGTATATCCATTTTCGGATCTGATCAAGAGACA
GGATGAGGATCGTTTCGCATGATTGAACAAGATGGATTGCACGCAGGTTCTCCGGCCGCTTGGGTGGAGA
GGCTATTCGGCTATGACTGGGCACAACAGACAATCGGCTGCTCTGATGCCGCCGTGTTCCGGCTGTCAGC
GCAGGGGCGCCCGGTTCTTTTTGTCAAGACCGACCTGTCCGGTGCCCTGAATGAACTGCAGGACGAGGCA
GCGCGGCTATCGTGGCTGGCCACGACGGGCGTTCCTTGCGCAGCTGTGCTCGACGTTGTCACTGAAGCGG
GAAGGGACTGGCTGCTATTGGGCGAAGTGCCGGGGCAGGATCTCCTGTCATCTCACCTTGCTCCTGCCGA
GAAAGTATCCATCATGGCTGATGCAATGCGGCGGCTGCATACGCTTGATCCGGCTACCTGCCCATTCGAC
CACCAAGCGAAACATCGCATCGAGCGAGCACGTACTCGGATGGAAGCCGGTCTTGTCGATCAGGATGATC
TGGACGAAGAGCATCAGGGGCTCGCGCCAGCCGAACTGTTCGCCAGGCTCAAGGCGCGCATGCCCGACGG
CGAGGATCTCGTCGTGACCCATGGCGATGCCTGCTTGCCGAATATCATGGTGGAAAATGGCCGCTTTTCT
GGATTCATCGACTGTGGCCGGCTGGGTGTGGCGGACCGCTATCAGGACATAGCGTTGGCTACCCGTGATA
TTGCTGAAGAGCTTGGCGGCGAATGGGCTGACCGCTTCCTCGTGCTTTACGGTATCGCCGCTCCCGATTC
GCAGCGCATCGCCTTCTATCGCCTTCTTGACGAGTTCTTCTGAGCGGGACTCTGGGGTTCGAAATGACCG
ACCAAGCGACGCCCAACCTGCCATCACGAGATTTCGATTCCACCGCCGCCTTCTATGAAAGGTTGGGCTT
CGGAATCGTTTTCCGGGACGCCGGCTGGATGATCCTCCAGCGCGGGGATCTCATGCTGGAGTTCTTCGCC
CACCCCAACTTGTTTATTGCAGCTTATAATGGTTACAAATAAAGCAATAGCATCACAAATTTCACAAATA
AAGCATTTTTTTCACTGCATTCTAGTTGTGGTTTGTCCAAACTCATCAATGTATCTTATCATGTCTGTAT
ACCGTCGACCTCTAGCTAGAGCTTGGCGTAATCATGGTCATAGCTGTTTCCTGTGTGAAATTGTTATCCG
CTCACAATTCCACACAACATACGAGCCGGAAGCATAAAGTGTAAAGCCTGGGGTGCCTAATGAGTGAGCT
AACTCACATTAATTGCGTTGCGCTCACTGCCCGCTTTCCAGTCGGGAAACCTGTCGTGCCAGCTGCATTA
ATGAATCGGCCAACGCGCGGGGAGAGGCGGTTTGCGTATTGGGCGCTCTTCCGCTTCCTCGCTCACTGAC
TCGCTGCGCTCGGTCGTTCGGCTGCGGCGAGCGGTATCAGCTCACTCAAAGGCGGTAATACGGTTATCCA
CAGAATCAGGGGATAACGCAGGAAAGAACATGTGAGCAAAAGGCCAGCAAAAGGCCAGGAACCGTAAAAA
GGCCGCGTTGCTGGCGTTTTTCCATAGGCTCCGCCCCCCTGACGAGCATCACAAAAATCGACGCTCAAGT
CAGAGGTGGCGAAACCCGACAGGACTATAAAGATACCAGGCGTTTCCCCCTGGAAGCTCCCTCGTGCGCT
CTCCTGTTCCGACCCTGCCGCTTACCGGATACCTGTCCGCCTTTCTCCCTTCGGGAAGCGTGGCGCTTTC
TCATAGCTCACGCTGTAGGTATCTCAGTTCGGTGTAGGTCGTTCGCTCCAAGCTGGGCTGTGTGCACGAA
CCCCCCGTTCAGCCCGACCGCTGCGCCTTATCCGGTAACTATCGTCTTGAGTCCAACCCGGTAAGACACG
ACTTATCGCCACTGGCAGCAGCCACTGGTAACAGGATTAGCAGAGCGAGGTATGTAGGCGGTGCTACAGA
GTTCTTGAAGTGGTGGCCTAACTACGGCTACACTAGAAGAACAGTATTTGGTATCTGCGCTCTGCTGAAG
CCAGTTACCTTCGGAAAAAGAGTTGGTAGCTCTTGATCCGGCAAACAAACCACCGCTGGTAGCGGTGGTT
TTTTTGTTTGCAAGCAGCAGATTACGCGCAGAAAAAAAGGATCTCAAGAAGATCCTTTGATCTTTTCTAC
GGGGTCTGACGCTCAGTGGAACGAAAACTCACGTTAAGGGATTTTGGTCATGAGATTATCAAAAAGGATC
TTCACCTAGATCCTTTTAAATTAAAAATGAAGTTTTAAATCAATCTAAAGTATATATGAGTAAACTTGGT
CTGACAGTTACCAATGCTTAATCAGTGAGGCACCTATCTCAGCGATCTGTCTATTTCGTTCATCCATAGT
TGCCTGACTCCCCGTCGTGTAGATAACTACGATACGGGAGGGCTTACCATCTGGCCCCAGTGCTGCAATG
ATACCGCGAGACCCACGCTCACCGGCTCCAGATTTATCAGCAATAAACCAGCCAGCCGGAAGGGCCGAGC
GCAGAAGTGGTCCTGCAACTTTATCCGCCTCCATCCAGTCTATTAATTGTTGCCGGGAAGCTAGAGTAAG
TAGTTCGCCAGTTAATAGTTTGCGCAACGTTGTTGCCATTGCTACAGGCATCGTGGTGTCACGCTCGTCG
TTTGGTATGGCTTCATTCAGCTCCGGTTCCCAACGATCAAGGCGAGTTACATGATCCCCCATGTTGTGCA
AAAAAGCGGTTAGCTCCTTCGGTCCTCCGATCGTTGTCAGAAGTAAGTTGGCCGCAGTGTTATCACTCAT
GGTTATGGCAGCACTGCATAATTCTCTTACTGTCATGCCATCCGTAAGATGCTTTTCTGTGACTGGTGAG
TACTCAACCAAGTCATTCTGAGAATAGTGTATGCGGCGACCGAGTTGCTCTTGCCCGGCGTCAATACGGG
ATAATACCGCGCCACATAGCAGAACTTTAAAAGTGCTCATCATTGGAAAACGTTCTTCGGGGCGAAAACT
CTCAAGGATCTTACCGCTGTTGAGATCCAGTTCGATGTAACCCACTCGTGCACCCAACTGATCTTCAGCA
TCTTTTACTTTCACCAGCGTTTCTGGGTGAGCAAAAACAGGAAGGCAAAATGCCGCAAAAAAGGGAATAA
GGGCGACACGGAAATGTTGAATACTCATACTCTTCCTTTTTCAATATTATTGAAGCATTTATCAGGGTTA
TTGTCTCATGAGCGGATACATATTTGAATGTATTTAGAAAAATAAACAAATAGGGGTTCCGCGCACATTT
CCCCGAAAAGTGCCACCTGACGTCGACGGATCGGGAGATCTCCCGATCCCCTATGGTGCACTCTCAGTAC
AATCTGCTCTGATGCCGCATAGTTAAGCCAGTATCTGCTCCCTGCTTGTGTGTTGGAGGTCGCTGAGTAG
TGCGCGAGCAAAATTTAAGCTACAACAAGGCAAGGCTTGACCGACAATTGCATGAAGAATCTGCTTAGGG
TTAGGCGTTTTGCGCTGCTTCGCGATGTACGGGCCAGATATACGCGTT
